>Addgene plasmid #36434 | pMartini Gate B R2-R1 | depositor full sequence | sequence record 45576 | pMartini Gate B R2-R1 sequence 4620 bps
CACCTAAATTGTAAGCGTTAATATTTTGTTAAAATTCGCGTTAAATTTTTGTTAAATCAGCTCATTTTTT
AACCAATAGGCCGAAATCGGCAAAATCCCTTATAAATCAAAAGAATAGACCGAGATAGGGT
[37 nt withheld, positions 132-168]
AAAGAACGTGGACTCCAACGTCAAAGG
[49 nt withheld, positions 196-244]
T
[91 nt withheld, positions 246-336]
G
[124 nt withheld, positions 338-461]
CCCATTCGCCATTCAGGCTGCGCAACTGTTGGGAAGGGCGATCGGTGCGGGCCTCTTCGCTATTACGCCA
GCTGGCGAAAGGGGGATGTGCTGCAAGGCGATTAAGTTGGGTAACGCCAGGGTTTTCCCAGTCACGACGT
TGTAAAACGACGGCCAGTGAGCGGCCGCCGGCCTCGAGGGCCGGATCTGCAGGTCGACCAGCTGGCCAAG
CTTCTTCTAGAGGTACCGCATGCGATATCAACCACTTTGTACAAGAAAGCTGAACGAGAAACGTAAAATG
ATATAAATATCAATATATTAAATTAGATTTTGCATAAAAAACAGACTACATAATACTGTAAAACACAACA
TATCCAGTCACTATGGTCGACCTGCAGACTGGCTGTGTATAAGGGAGCCTGACATTTATATTCCCCAGAA
CATCAGGTTAATGGCGTTTTTGATGTCATTTTCGCGGTGGCTGAGATCAGCCACTTCTTCCCCGATAACG
GAGACCGGCACACTGGCCATATCGGTGGTCATCATGCGCCAGCTTTCATCCCCGATATGCACCACCGGGT
AAAGTTCACGGGAGACTTTATCTGACAGCAGACGTGCACTGGCCAGGGGGATCACCATCCGTCGCCCGGG
CGTGTCAATAATATCACTCTGTACATCCACAAACAGACGATAACGGCTCTCTCTTTTATAGGTGTAAACC
TTAAACTGCATTTCACCAGCCCCTGTTCTCGTCAGCAAAAGAGCCGTTCATTTCAATAAACCGGGCGACC
TCAGCCATCCCTTCCTGATTTTCCGCTTTCCAGCGTTCGGCACGCAGACGACGGGCTTCATTCTGCATGG
TTGTGCTTACCAGACCGGAGATATTGACATCATATATGCCTTGAGCAACTGATAGCTGTCGCTGTCAACT
GTCACTGTAATACGCTGCTTCATAGCATACCTCTTTTTGACATACTTCGGGTATACATATCAGTATATAT
TCTTATACCGCAAAAATCAGCGCGCAAATACGCATACTGTTATCTGGCTTTTAGTAAGCCGGATCCAGAT
CTTTACGCCCCGCCCTGCCACTCATCGCAGTACTGTTGTAATTCATTAAGCATTCTGCCGACATGGAAGC
CATCACAAACGGCATGATGAACCTGAATCGCCAGCGGCATCAGCACCTTGTCGCCTTGCGTATAATATTT
GCCCATGGTGAAAACGGGGGCGAAGAAGTTGTCCATATTGGCCACGTTTAAATCAAAACTGGTGAAACTC
ACCCAGGGATTGGCTGAGACGAAAAACATATTCTCAATAAACCCTTTAGGGAAATAGGCCAGGTTTTCAC
CGTAACACGCCACATCTTGCGAATATATGTGTAGAAACTGCCGGAAATCGTCGTGGTATTCACTCCAGAG
CGATGAAAACGTTTCAGTTTGCTCATGGAAAACGGTGTAACAAGGGTGAACACTATCCCATATCACCAGC
TCACCGTCTTTCATTGCCATACGGAATTCCGGATGAGCATTCATCAGGCGGGCAAGAATGTGAATAAAGG
CCGGATAAAACTTGTGCTTATTTTTCTTTACGGTCTTTAAAAAGGCCGTAATATCCAGCTGAACGGTCTG
GTTATAGGTACATTGAGCAACTGACTGAAATGCCTCAAAATGTTCTTTACGATGCCATTGGGATATATCA
ACGGTGGTATATCCAGTGATTTTTTTCTCCATTTTAGCTTCCTTAGCTCCTGAAAATCTCGACGGATCCT
AACTCAAAATCCACACATTATACGAGCCGGAAGCATAAAGTGTAAAGCCTGGGGTGCCTAATGCGGCCGC
CATAGTGACTGGATATGTTGTGTTTTACAGTATTATGTAGTCTGTTTTTTATGCAAAATCTAATTTAATA
TATTGATATTTATATCATTTTACGTTTCTCGTTCAGCTTTTTTGTACAAACTTGTTGATATCGAGCTCTC
CCGGGAATTCGGATCCGGCCCTCGAGGCCGGCGGCCGCTTGGCGTAATCATGGTCATAGCTGTTTCCTGT
GTGAAATTGTTATCCGCTCACAATTCCACACAACATACGAGCCGGAAGCATAAAGTGTAAAGCCTGGGGT
GCCTAATGAGTGAGCTAACTCACATTAATTGCGTTGCGCTCACTGCCCGCTTTCCAGTCGGGAAACCTGT
CGTGCCAGCTGCATTAATGAATCGGCCAACGCGCGGGGAGAGGCGGTTTGCGTATTGGGCGCTCTTCCGC
TTCCTCGCTCACTGACTCGCTGCGCTCGGTCGTTCGGCTGCGGCGAGCGGTATCAGCTCACTCAAAGGCG
GTAATACGGTTATCCACAGAATCAGGGGATAACGCAGGAAAGAACATGTGAGCAAAAGGCCAGCAAAAGG
CCAGGAACCGTAAAAAGGCCGCGTTGCTGGCGTTTTTCCATAGGCTCCGCCCCCCTGACGAGCATCACAA
AAATCGACGCTCAAGTCAGAGGTGGCGAAACCCGACAGGACTATAAAGATACCAGGCGTTTCCCCCTGGA
AGCTCCCTCGTGCGCTCTCCTGTTCCGACCCTGCCGCTTACCGGATACCTGTCCGCCTTTCTCCCTTCGG
GAAGCGTGGCGCTTTCTCATAGCTCACGCTGTAGGTATCTCAGTTCGGTGTAGGTCGTTCGCTCCAAGCT
GGGCTGTGTGCACGAACCCCCCGTTCAGCCCGACCGCTGCGCCTTATCCGGTAACTATCGTCTTGAGTCC
AACCCGGTAAGACACGACTTATCGCCACTGGCAGCAGCCACTGGTAACAGGATTAGCAGAGCGAGGTATG
TAGGCGGTGCTACAGAGTTCTTGAAGTGGTGGCCTAACTACGGCTACACTAGAAGAACAGTATTTGGTAT
CTGCGCTCTGCTGAAGCCAGTTACCTTCGGAAAAAGAGTTGGTAGCTCTTGATCCGGCAAACAAACCACC
GCTGGTAGCGGTGGTTTTTTTGTTTGCAAGCAGCAGATTACGCGCAGAAAAAAAGGATCTCAAGAAGATC
CTTTGATCTTTTCTACGGGGTCTGACGCTCAGTGGAACGAAAACTCACGTTAAGGGATTTTGGTCATGAG
ATTATCAAAAAGGATCTTCACCTAGATCCTTTTAAATTAAAAATGAAGTTTTAAATCAATCTAAAGTATA
TATGAGTAAACTTGGTCTGACAGTTACCAATGCTTAATCAGTGAGGCACCTATCTCAGCGATCTGTCTAT
TTCGTTCATCCATAGTTGCCTGACTCCCCGTCGTGTAGATAACTACGATACGGGAGGGCTTACCATCTGG
CCCCAGTGCTGCAATGATACCGCGAGACCCACGCTCACCGGCTCCAGATTTATCAGCAATAAACCAGCCA
GCCGGAAGGGCCGAGCGCAGAAGTGGTCCTGCAACTTTATCCGCCTCCATCCAGTCTATTAATTGTTGCC
GGGAAGCTAGAGTAAGTAGTTCGCCAGTTAATAGTTTGCGCAACGTTGTTGCCATTGCTACAGGCATCGT
GGTGTCACGCTCGTCGTTTGGTATGGCTTCATTCAGCTCCGGTTCCCAACGATCAAGGCGAGTTACATGA
TCCCCCATGTTGTGCAAAAAAGCGGTTAGCTCCTTCGGTCCTCCGATCGTTGTCAGAAGTAAGTTGGCCG
CAGTGTTATCACTCATGGTTATGGCAGCACTGCATAATTCTCTTACTGTCATGCCATCCGTAAGATGCTT
TTCTGTGACTGGTGAGTACTCAACCAAGTCATTCTGAGAATAGTGTATGCGGCGACCGAGTTGCTCTTGC
CCGGCGTCAATACGGGATAATACCGCGCCACATAGCAGAACTTTAAAAGTGCTCATCATTGGAAAACGTT
CTTCGGGGCGAAAACTCTCAAGGATCTTACCGCTGTTGAGATCCAGTTCGATGTAACCCACTCGTGCACC
CAACTGATCTTCAGCATCTTTTACTTTCACCAGCGTTTCTGGGTGAGCAAAAACAGGAAGGCAAAATGCC
GCAAAAAAGGGAATAAGGGCGACACGGAAATGTTGAATACTCATACTCTTCCTTTTTCAATATTATTGAA
GCATTTATCAGGGTTATTGTCTCATGAGCGGATACATATTTGAATGTATTTAGAAAAATAAACAAATAGG
GGTTCCGCGCACATTTCCCCGAAAAGTGC
Features (pLannotate 1.2.2; 16 found; start..end, strand, type, name):
     33..461     -  rep_origin     f1 ori (sequence partly withheld): f1 bacteriophage origin of replication; arrow indicates direction of (+) strand synthesis
    466..621     -  CDS            lacZα (fragment): LacZα fragment of β-galactosidase; lacZ fragment
    702..826     +  protein_bind   attR2: mutant version of attR; recombination site for the Gateway® LR reaction LR Clonase™
    870..1172    -  CDS            ccdB: CCDB_ECOLI - Also known as G, letB, letD. Experimental evidence at protein level: Swiss-Prot protein existence level 1. Toxic component of a type II toxin-antitoxin (TA) system, functioning in plasmid maintainence. Responsible for the post- segregational killing (PSK) of plasmid-free cells, also referred to as a plasmid addiction system. Half-life of over 2 hours. Cell killing by CcdB is accompanied by filamentation, defects in chromosome and plasmid segregation, defects in cell division, formation of anucleate cells, decreased DNA synthesis and plasmid loss. Interferes with the activity of DN
   1177..1335    -  CDS            ccdA (fragment): CCDA_ECO57 - Also known as H, letA. Experimental evidence at protein level: Swiss-Prot protein existence level 1. Antitoxin component of a type II toxin-antitoxin (TA) system which inhibits the post-segregational killing (PSK) of plasmid-free cells, also referred to as a plasmid addiction system. Binds to and blocks the activity of CcdB; will also remove bound CcdB protein from the CcdB-GyrA complex by forming a CcdA-CcdB complex, a process termed rejuvenation. Functions as a transcriptional corepressor for the ccdAB operon, repression also requires CcdB (By similarity). From Escherichia coli
   1514..2173    -  CDS            CmR: chloramphenicol acetyltransferase; cat; confers resistance to chloramphenicol
   2174..2203    -  promoter       cat promoter (fragment): promoter of the E. coli cat gene encoding chloramphenicol acetyltransferase
   2227..2257    -  promoter       lac UV5 promoter: E. coli lac promoter with an "up" mutation
   2282..2406    -  protein_bind   attR1: mutant version of attR; recombination site for the Gateway® LR reaction LR Clonase™
   2498..2514    -  protein_bind   lac operator: The lac repressor binds to the lac operator to inhibit transcription in E. coli. This inhibition can be relieved by adding lactose or isopropyl-β-D-thiogalactopyranoside (IPTG). lac repressor encoded by lacI
   2522..2552    -  promoter       lac promoter: promoter for the E. coli lac operon
   2567..2588    -  protein_bind   CAP binding site: CAP binding activates transcription in the presence of cAMP. E. coli catabolite activator protein
   2601..2693    -  CDS            lacI (fragment): lac repressor; lacI; The lac repressor binds to the lac operator to inhibit transcription in E. coli. This inhibition can be relieved by adding lactose or isopropyl-β-D-thiogalactopyranoside (IPTG).
   2876..3464    -  rep_origin     ori: high-copy-number ColE1/pMB1/pBR322/pUC origin of replication
   3635..4495    -  CDS            AmpR: β-lactamase; bla; confers resistance to ampicillin, carbenicillin, and related antibiotics
   4496..4600    -  promoter       AmpR promoter: bla
