[The description below was written by a language model from this plasmid's Addgene catalogue record and pLannotate feature annotations shown in this document.]
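Description:
pMartini Gate B R2-R1 is a 4,620 bp Gateway conversion vector built on the pMartini backbone, a small high-copy E. coli cloning plasmid. It replicates from a ColE1/pUC-type origin, also carries an f1 phage origin, and has an ampicillin resistance gene (bla) under its own promoter. The backbone retains lac regulatory elements (CAP binding site, lac promoter and operator, a lacI remnant) and a lacZα fragment flanking the cloning region, which is read with standard M13 forward and reverse primers.

The payload is a Gateway cassette bounded by attR2 and attR1 sites. Between them lie the ccdB toxin gene, a fragment of ccdA, and a chloramphenicol acetyltransferase gene preceded by a partial cat promoter and a lac UV5 promoter. Because ccdB is lethal to ordinary E. coli strains, the plasmid is maintained in a ccdB-tolerant strain under combined chloramphenicol and ampicillin selection. After an LR recombination, ccdB provides counter-selection against unrecombined destination vectors. The cassette is flanked by sets of restriction sites on both sides, including SfiI, XhoI and EcoRV at each end, so it can be excised as a unit.

According to the depositor, the plasmid serves as a source of the cassette for turning any cloning vector into a Gateway destination vector, and it helps in building in-frame fusions with the cassette. The name encodes the variant: "B" is one of three available reading frames (A, B, C), and "R2-R1" gives the cassette orientation, consistent with the feature table's attR2-to-attR1 order. It belongs to a modular toolset developed for recombination transgenesis and neurogenetic analysis in Drosophila, although this plasmid itself contains no fly-specific elements in the annotated features.
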