Addgene plasmid #36434: pMartini Gate B R2-R1
Depositing lab: Brian McCabe. Depositing organization: Columbia University. Publication: A modular toolset for recombination transgenesis and neurogenetic analysis of Drosophila. Wang JW, Beck ES, McCabe BD. PLoS One. 2012;7(7):e42102. Epub 2012 Jul 25. 10.1371/journal.pone.0042102 PubMed 22848718.
Backbone
  Vector backbone: pMartini
  Total vector size (bp): 4620
  Modifications to backbone: 5' cloning sites: SfiI-XhoI-HindIII-XbaI-KpnI-Acc65I-SphI-NspI-EcoRV 3' cloning sites: XhoI-SfiI-BanII-SacI-EcoRV
  Vector type: Gateway Conversion Vector
Growth in bacteria
  Bacterial resistance: Chloramphenicol and Ampicillin, 25 & 100 μg/mL
  Growth temperature: 37°C
  Growth strain: ccdB Survival
  Copy number: High Copy
Gene/Insert
  Gene/Insert name: Gateway Cassette
  Cloning method: Gateway Cloning
  Sequencing primers: 5′ M13_Fwd; 3′ M13_Rev
Terms and licenses: Academic/Nonprofit Terms; Industry Terms: Not Available to Industry
Depositor comments: This vector can be used for conversion of any cloning vector into a gateway destination vector and facilitate the generation of in-frame fusions with a gateway cassette. A,B or C are reading frames; R1-R2 or R2-R1 indicate the gateway cassette orientation. Please see the associated publication for more information: Wang J-W, Beck ES, McCabe BD (2012) A Modular Toolset for Recombination Transgenesis and Neurogenetic Analysis of Drosophila. PLoS ONE 7(7): e42102 http://www.plosone.org/article/info:doi%2F10.1371%2Fjournal.pone.0042102
How to cite: pMartini Gate B R2-R1 was a gift from Brian McCabe (Addgene plasmid # 36434 ; http://n2t.net/addgene:36434 ; RRID:Addgene_36434)
