>Addgene plasmid #36434 | pMartini Gate B R2-R1 | addgene partial sequence | sequence record 46827 | M13pUC-rev 5'-AGCGGATAACAATTTCACACAGG-3'
AGCGGCCGCCGGCCTCGAGGGCCGGATCCGAATTCCCGGGAGAGCTCGATATCAACAAGTTTGTACAAAA
AAGCTGAACGAGAAACGTAAAATGATATAAATATCAATATATTAAATTAGATTTTGCATAAAAAACAGAC
TACATAATACTGTAAAACACAACATATCCAGTCACTATGGCGGCCGCATTAGGCACCCCAGGCTTTACAC
TTTATGCTTCCGGCTCGTATAATGTGTGGATTTTGAGTTAGGATCCGTCGAGATTTTCAGGAGCTAAGGA
AGCTAAAATGGAGAAAAAAATCACTGGATATACCACCGTTGATATATCCCAATGGCATCGTAAAGAACAT
TTTGAGGCATTTCAGTCAGTTGCTCAATGTACCTATAACCAGACCGTTCAGCTGGATATTACGGCCTTTT
TAAAGACCGTAAAGAAAAATAAGCACAAGTTTTATCCGGCCTTTATTCACATTCTTGCCCGCCTGATGAA
TGCTCATCCGGAATTCCGTATGGCAATGAAAGACGGTGAGCTGGTGATATGGGATAGTGTTCACCCTTGT
TACACCGTTTTCCATGAGCAAACTGAAACGTTTTCATCGCTCTGGAGTGAATACCACGACGATTTCCGGC
AGTTTCTACACATATATTCGCAAGATGTGGCGTGTTACGGTGAAAACCTGGCCTATTTCCCTAAAGGGTT
TATTGAGAATATGTTTTTCGTCTCAGCCAATCCCTGGGTGAGTTTCACCAGTTTTGATTTAAACGTGGCC
AATATGGACAACTTCTTCGCCCCCGTTTTCACCATGGGCAAATATTATACGCAAGGCGACAAGGTGCTGA
TGCCGCTGGCGATTCAGGTTCATCATGCCGTTTGTGATGGCTTCCATGTCGGCAGAATGCTTAATGAATT
ACAACAGTACTGCGATGAGTGGCAGGGCGGGGCGTAAAGATCTGGATCCGGCTTACTAAAAGCCAGATAA
CAGTATGCGT
