>Addgene plasmid #36434 | pMartini Gate B R2-R1 | addgene partial sequence | sequence record 46832 | M13pUC-fwd 5'-CCCAGTCACGACGTTGTAAAACG-3'
GGCCGGATCTGCAGGTCGACCAGCTGGCCAAGCTTCTTCTAGAGGTACCGCATGCGATATCAACCACTTT
GTACAAGAAAGCTGAACGAGAAACGTAAAATGATATAAATATCAATATATTAAATTAGATTTTGCATAAA
AAACAGACTACATAATACTGTAAAACACAACATATCCAGTCACTATGGTCGACCTGCAGACTGGCTGTGT
ATAAGGGAGCCTGACATTTATATTCCCCAGAACATCAGGTTAATGGCGTTTTTGATGTCATTTTCGCGGT
GGCTGAGATCAGCCACTTCTTCCCCGATAACGGAGACCGGCACACTGGCCATATCGGTGGTCATCATGCG
CCAGCTTTCATCCCCGATATGCACCACCGGGTAAAGTTCACGGGAGACTTTATCTGACAGCAGACGTGCA
CTGGCCAGGGGGATCACCATCCGTCGCCCGGGCGTGTCAATAATATCACTCTGTACATCCACAAACAGAC
GATAACGGCTCTCTCTTTTATAGGTGTAAACCTTAAACTGCATTTCACCAGCCCCTGTTCTCGTCAGCAA
AAGAGCCGTTCATTTCAATAAACCGGGCGACCTCAGCCATCCCTTCCTGATTTTCCGCTTTCCAGCGTTC
GGCACGCAGACGACGGGCTTCATTCTGCATGGTTGTGCTTACCAGACCGGAGATATTGACATCATATATG
CCTTGAGCAACTGATAGCTGTCGCTGTCAACTGTCACTGTAATACGCTGCTTCATAGCATACCTCTTTTT
GACATACTTCGGGTATACATATCAGTATATATTCTTATACCGCAAAAATCAGCGCGCAAATACGCATACT
GTTATCTGGCT
